Addgene plasmid #165997: pET19b-HisDAD2 cPGFP(G164)
Purpose: Expression of coding sequence in Escherichia coli
Depositing lab: Claudia Vickers. Depositing organization: University of Queensland. Publication: Rational Design of Novel Fluorescent Enzyme Biosensors for Direct Detection of Strigolactones. Chesterfield RJ, Whitfield JH, Pouvreau B, Cao D, Alexandrov K, Beveridge CA, Vickers CE. ACS Synth Biol. 2020 Aug 21;9(8):2107-2118. doi: 10.1021/acssynbio.0c00192. Epub 2020 Aug 11. PubMed 32786922.
Backbone
  Vector backbone: pET19b
  Backbone size w/o insert (bp): 5717
  Vector type: Bacterial Expression
Growth in bacteria
  Bacterial resistance: Ampicillin, 100 μg/mL
  Growth temperature: 37°C
  Growth strain: DH5alpha
  Copy number: High Copy
Gene/Insert
  Gene/Insert name: HisDAD2 cPGFP(G164)
  Species: Synthetic
  Promoter: T7 promoter
  Tag / fusion protein: 6His (N terminal on insert)
  Cloning method: Gibson Cloning
Terms and licenses: Academic/Nonprofit Terms; Industry Terms: Not Available to Industry
How to cite: pET19b-HisDAD2 cPGFP(G164) was a gift from Claudia Vickers (Addgene plasmid # 165997 ; http://n2t.net/addgene:165997 ; RRID:Addgene_165997)
