[The description below was written by a language model from this plasmid's Addgene catalogue record and pLannotate feature annotations shown in this document.]
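Description:
pET19b-HisDAD2 cPGFP(G164) is a bacterial expression plasmid built on the pET19b backbone for producing a synthetic fusion protein in Escherichia coli. The sequenced record is about 7.2 kb. It is maintained through a ColE1/pMB1-type origin and selected with ampicillin via the β-lactamase gene. The pBR322-derived bom region and rop gene are also present. The catalogue lists the plasmid as high copy, although rop is generally associated with reduced copy number. Several fragments of the tetracycline resistance gene and its promoter appear in the annotation. These are nonfunctional remnants of the pBR322 ancestry, not a second marker.

The expression cassette follows the usual pET design. A T7 promoter is followed immediately by a lac operator, and the plasmid carries lacI, so transcription depends on T7 RNA polymerase supplied by the host and is inducible with IPTG. A T7 gene 10 ribosome binding site drives translation of an open reading frame that begins with a 6xHis tag for affinity purification, followed by a sequence annotated as a partial TEV protease site. The cassette ends at the T7 terminator.

The coding region lies between the tag and the terminator. Within it, the annotation tool recognised only a GFP-derived segment, flanked by unannotated sequence on both sides. This fits the insert name, which suggests a circularly permuted GFP placed within DAD2 at the position denoted G164. The record does not itself define DAD2 or spell out this architecture. The associated publication concerns rationally designed fluorescent enzyme biosensors for direct detection of strigolactones, so the plasmid is presumably used to express and purify one such sensor variant. The insert was assembled by Gibson cloning.
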