Features (pLannotate 1.2.2; 20 found; start..end, strand, type, name):
     11..290     -  CDS            TcR (fragment): tetracycline efflux protein; tet; confers resistance to tetracycline
    312..330     +  promoter       T7 promoter: promoter for bacteriophage T7 RNA polymerase
    331..355     +  protein_bind   lac operator: The lac repressor binds to the lac operator to inhibit transcription in E. coli. This inhibition can be relieved by adding lactose or isopropyl-β-D-thiogalactopyranoside (IPTG). lac repressor encoded by lacI
    370..392     +  RBS            RBS: efficient ribosome binding site from bacteriophage T7 gene 10 (Olins and Rangwala, 1989)
    405..422     +  CDS            7xHis (fragment): 6xHis affinity tag
    426..442     +  CDS            TEV site (fragment): tobacco etch virus (TEV) protease recognition and cleavage site
    939..1661    +  CDS            cEGFP: cEGFP is a basic (constitutively fluorescent) green fluorescent protein published in 2008, derived from Aequorea victoria.
   1998..2045    +  terminator     T7 terminator: transcription terminator for bacteriophage T7 RNA polymerase
   2068..2172    -  CDS            TcR (fragment): tetracycline efflux protein; tet; confers resistance to tetracycline
   2220..2248    -  promoter       tet promoter: E. coli promoter for tetracycline efflux protein gene
   2361..2465    +  promoter       AmpR promoter: bla
   2466..3326    +  CDS            AmpR: β-lactamase; bla; confers resistance to ampicillin, carbenicillin, and related antibiotics
   3497..4085    +  rep_origin     ori: high-copy-number ColE1/pMB1/pBR322/pUC origin of replication
   4271..4410    -  misc_feature   bom: basis of mobility region from pBR322
   4512..4703    -  CDS            rop: Rop protein, which maintains plasmids at low copy number; rop
   4720..5100    +  CDS            YPB1_ECOLX: Protein predicted: Swiss-Prot protein existence level 4. From Escherichia coli.
   5342..5966    -  CDS            TcR (fragment): tetracycline efflux protein; tet; confers resistance to tetracycline
   5981..6002    -  protein_bind   CAP binding site: CAP binding activates transcription in the presence of cAMP. E. coli catabolite activator protein
   6015..7097    -  CDS            lacI: lac repressor; lacI; The lac repressor binds to the lac operator to inhibit transcription in E. coli. This inhibition can be relieved by adding lactose or isopropyl-β-D-thiogalactopyranoside (IPTG).
   7098..3       -  promoter       lacI promoter (across the origin): lacI
>Addgene plasmid #165997 | pET19b-HisDAD2 cPGFP(G164) | addgene full sequence | sequence record 329439 | Addgene NGS Result
GTCCGGGATCTCGACGCTCTCCCTTATGCGACTCCTGCATTAGGAAGCAGCCCAGTAGTAGGTTGAGGCC
GTTGAGCACCGCCGCCGCAAGGAATGGTGCATGCAAGGAGATGGCGCCCAACAGTCCCCCGGCCACGGGG
CCTGCCACCATACCCACGCCGAAACAAGCGCTCATGAGCCCGAAGTGGCGAGCCCGATCTTCCCCATCGG
TGATGTCGGCGATATAGGCGCCAGCAACCGCACCTGTGGCGCCGGTGATGCCGGCCACGATGCGTCCGGC
GTAGAGGATCGAGATCTCGATCCCGCGAAATTAATACGACTCACTATAGGGGAATTGTGAGCGGATAACA
ATTCCCCTCTAGAAATAATTTTGTTTAACTTTAAGAAGGAGATATACCATGGGTCATCACCATCACCATC
ACGAGAACCTGTATTTTCAGGGTCAAACTTTACTGGACGCCTTGAATGTGAGGGTTGTAGGCAGCGGAGA
GAGAGTGTTGGTACTTGCTCACGGGTTTGGTACCGACCAGTCCGCTTGGAATAGGATTCTACCCTTTTTC
CTTAGGGACTATAGAGTTGTACTATACGATTTGGTGTGTGCAGGATCAGTTAACCCTGACTTCTTTGATT
TTAGGAGGTACACAACACTTGACCCTTATGTGGATGATTTGCTGCATATATTAGACGCGCTGGGGATAGA
CTGTTGCGCTTATGTTGGTCATTCAGTATCAGCAATGATCGGCATATTGGCGTCTATACGTAGGCCGGAA
TTATTTTCTAAGCTAATTTTGATAGGCGCGAGTCCTAGGTTTCTAAACGATGAAGACTACCACGGCGGTT
TCGAGCAAGGAGAAATCGAAAAGGTCTTTTCCGCGATGGAGGCAAACTATGAGGCGTGGGTGAATGGATT
CGCGCCTTTGGCAGTGGGCGCATCGTATAACGTCTTTATCATGGCCGACAAGCAGAAGAACGGCATCAAG
GCGAACTTCAAGATCCGCCACAACATCGAGGACGGCGGCGTGCAGCTCGCCTATCACTACCAGCAGAACA
CCCCCATCGGCGACGGCCCCGTGCTGCTGCCCGACAACCACTACCTGAGCGTGCAGTCCAAACTGAGCAA
AGACCCCAACGAGAAGCGCGATCACATGGTCCTGCTGGAGTTCGTGACCGCCGCCGGGATCACTCTCGGC
ATGGACGAGCTGTACAAGGGCGGTACCGGAGGGAGCATGGTGAGCAAGGGCGAGGAGCTGTTCACCGGGG
TGGTGCCCATCCTGGTCGAGCTGGACGGCGACGTAAACGGCCACAAGTTCAGCGTGTCCGGCGAGGGCGA
GGGCGATGCCACCTACGGCAAGCTGACCCTGAAGTTCATCTGCACCACCGGCAAGCTGCCCGTGCCCTGG
CCCACCCTCGTGACCACCCTGACCTACGGCGTGCAGTGCTTCAGCCGCTACCCCGACCACATGAAGCAGC
ACGACTTCTTCAAGTCCGCCATGCCCGAAGGCTACATTCAGGAGCGCACCATCTTCTTCAAGGACGACGG
CAACTATAAGACACGCGCTGAGGTTAAGTTCGAGGGCGACACTCTGGTTAACCGCATCGAGCTGAAGGGC
ATCGACTTCAAGGAGGACGGCAACATCCTGGGCCATAAGCTTGAATATAACTTCAACGCGTCCGCTGATG
TACCGGCAGCGGTAAGGGAATTCTCCCGTACACTGTTTAACATGCGTCCAGACATAACTTTGTTCGTTAG
TAGGACAGTATTCAACAGCGATATGAGAGGTGTTTTGGGCTTAGTGAAGGTCCCTTGTCATATCTTTCAG
ACAGCTAGAGATCATTCTGTGCCTGCGAGTGTAGCCACTTATCTAAAGAACCACCTAGGCGGTAAAAATA
CAGTGCACTGGCTTAACATAGAAGGTCACCTTCCACATCTAAGTGCGCCCACTCTTTTAGCACAAGAGCT
TAGGCGTGCACTGTCTCATCGTTAAGCTGAGCAATAACTAGCATAACCCCTTGGGGCCTCTAAACGGGTC
TTGAGGGGTTTTTTGCTGAAAGGAGGAACTATATCCGGATATCCCGCAAGAGGCCCGGCAGTACCGGCAT
AACCAAGCCTATGCCTACAGCATCCAGGGTGACGGTGCCGAGGATGACGATGAGCGCATTGTTAGATTTC
ATACACGGTGCCTGACTGCGTTAGCAATTTAACTGTGATAAACTACCGCATTAAAGCTTATCGATGATAA
GCTGTCAAACATGAGAATTCTTGAAGACGAAAGGGCCTCGTGATACGCCTATTTTTATAGGTTAATGTCA
TGATAATAATGGTTTCTTAGACGTCAGGTGGCACTTTTCGGGGAAATGTGCGCGGAACCCCTATTTGTTT
ATTTTTCTAAATACATTCAAATATGTATCCGCTCATGAGACAATAACCCTGATAAATGCTTCAATAATAT
TGAAAAAGGAAGAGTATGAGTATTCAACATTTCCGTGTCGCCCTTATTCCCTTTTTTGCGGCATTTTGCC
TTCCTGTTTTTGCTCACCCAGAAACGCTGGTGAAAGTAAAAGATGCTGAAGATCAGTTGGGTGCACGAGT
GGGTTACATCGAACTGGATCTCAACAGCGGTAAGATCCTTGAGAGTTTTCGCCCCGAAGAACGTTTTCCA
ATGATGAGCACTTTTAAAGTTCTGCTATGTGGCGCGGTATTATCCCGTGTTGACGCCGGGCAAGAGCAAC
TCGGTCGCCGCATACACTATTCTCAGAATGACTTGGTTGAGTACTCACCAGTCACAGAAAAGCATCTTAC
GGATGGCATGACAGTAAGAGAATTATGCAGTGCTGCCATAACCATGAGTGATAACACTGCGGCCAACTTA
CTTCTGACAACGATCGGAGGACCGAAGGAGCTAACCGCTTTTTTGCACAACATGGGGGATCATGTAACTC
GCCTTGATCGTTGGGAACCGGAGCTGAATGAAGCCATACCAAACGACGAGCGTGACACCACGATGCCTGC
AGCAATGGCAACAACGTTGCGCAAACTATTAACTGGCGAACTACTTACTCTAGCTTCCCGGCAACAATTA
ATAGACTGGATGGAGGCGGATAAAGTTGCAGGACCACTTCTGCGCTCGGCCCTTCCGGCTGGCTGGTTTA
TTGCTGATAAATCTGGAGCCGGTGAGCGTGGGTCTCGCGGTATCATTGCAGCACTGGGGCCAGATGGTAA
GCCCTCCCGTATCGTAGTTATCTACACGACGGGGAGTCAGGCAACTATGGATGAACGAAATAGACAGATC
GCTGAGATAGGTGCCTCACTGATTAAGCATTGGTAACTGTCAGACCAAGTTTACTCATATATACTTTAGA
TTGATTTAAAACTTCATTTTTAATTTAAAAGGATCTAGGTGAAGATCCTTTTTGATAATCTCATGACCAA
AATCCCTTAACGTGAGTTTTCGTTCCACTGAGCGTCAGACCCCGTAGAAAAGATCAAAGGATCTTCTTGA
GATCCTTTTTTTCTGCGCGTAATCTGCTGCTTGCAAACAAAAAAACCACCGCTACCAGCGGTGGTTTGTT
TGCCGGATCAAGAGCTACCAACTCTTTTTCCGAAGGTAACTGGCTTCAGCAGAGCGCAGATACCAAATAC
TGTCCTTCTAGTGTAGCCGTAGTTAGGCCACCACTTCAAGAACTCTGTAGCACCGCCTACATACCTCGCT
CTGCTAATCCTGTTACCAGTGGCTGCTGCCAGTGGCGATAAGTCGTGTCTTACCGGGTTGGACTCAAGAC
GATAGTTACCGGATAAGGCGCAGCGGTCGGGCTGAACGGGGGGTTCGTGCACACAGCCCAGCTTGGAGCG
AACGACCTACACCGAACTGAGATACCTACAGCGTGAGCTATGAGAAAGCGCCACGCTTCCCGAAGGGAGA
AAGGCGGACAGGTATCCGGTAAGCGGCAGGGTCGGAACAGGAGAGCGCACGAGGGAGCTTCCAGGGGGAA
ACGCCTGGTATCTTTATAGTCCTGTCGGGTTTCGCCACCTCTGACTTGAGCGTCGATTTTTGTGATGCTC
GTCAGGGGGGCGGAGCCTATGGAAAAACGCCAGCAACGCGGCCTTTTTACGGTTCCTGGCCTTTTGCTGG
CCTTTTGCTCACATGTTCTTTCCTGCGTTATCCCCTGATTCTGTGGATAACCGTATTACCGCCTTTGAGT
GAGCTGATACCGCTCGCCGCAGCCGAACGACCGAGCGCAGCGAGTCAGTGAGCGAGGAAGCGGAAGAGCG
CCTGATGCGGTATTTTCTCCTTACGCATCTGTGCGGTATTTCACACCGCAATGGTGCACTCTCAGTACAA
TCTGCTCTGATGCCGCATAGTTAAGCCAGTATACACTCCGCTATCGCTACGTGACTGGGTCATGGCTGCG
CCCCGACACCCGCCAACACCCGCTGACGCGCCCTGACGGGCTTGTCTGCTCCCGGCATCCGCTTACAGAC
AAGCTGTGACCGTCTCCGGGAGCTGCATGTGTCAGAGGTTTTCACCGTCATCACCGAAACGCGCGAGGCA
GCTGCGGTAAAGCTCATCAGCGTGGTCGTGAAGCGATTCACAGATGTCTGCCTGTTCATCCGCGTCCAGC
TCGTTGAGTTTCTCCAGAAGCGTTAATGTCTGGCTTCTGATAAAGCGGGCCATGTTAAGGGCGGTTTTTT
CCTGTTTGGTCACTGATGCCTCCGTGTAAGGGGGATTTCTGTTCATGGGGGTAATGATACCGATGAAACG
AGAGAGGATGCTCACGATACGGGTTACTGATGATGAACATGCCCGGTTACTGGAACGTTGTGAGGGTAAA
CAACTGGCGGTATGGATGCGGCGGGACCAGAGAAAAATCACTCAGGGTCAATGCCAGCGCTTCGTTAATA
CAGATGTAGGTGTTCCACAGGGTAGCCAGCAGCATCCTGCGATGCAGATCCGGAACATAATGGTGCAGGG
CGCTGACTTCCGCGTTTCCAGACTTTACGAAACACGGAAACCGAAGACCATTCATGTTGTTGCTCAGGTC
GCAGACGTTTTGCAGCAGCAGTCGCTTCACGTTCGCTCGCGTATCGGTGATTCATTCTGCTAACCAGTAA
GGCAACCCCGCCAGCCTAGCCGGGTCCTCAACGACAGGAGCACGATCATGCGCACCCGTGGCCAGGACCC
AACGCTGCCCGAGATGCGCCGCGTGCGGCTGCTGGAGATGGCGGACGCGATGGATATGTTCTGCCAAGGG
TTGGTTTGCGCATTCACAGTTCTCCGCAAGAATTGATTGGCTCCAATTCTTGGAGTGGTGAATCCGTTAG
CGAGGTGCCGCCGGCTTCCATTCAGGTCGAGGTGGCCCGGCTCCATGCACCGCGACGCAACGCGGGGAGG
CAGACAAGGTATAGGGCGGCGCCTACAATCCATGCCAACCCGTTCCATGTGCTCGCCGAGGCGGCATAAA
TCGCCGTGACGATCAGCGGTCCAATGATCGAAGTTAGGCTGGTAAGAGCCGCGAGCGATCCTTGAAGCTG
TCCCTGATGGTCGTCATCTACCTGCCTGGACAGCATGGCCTGCAACGCGGGCATCCCGATGCCGCCGGAA
GCGAGAAGAATCATAATGGGGAAGGCCATCCAGCCTCGCGTCGCGAACGCCAGCAAGACGTAGCCCAGCG
CGTCGGCCGCCATGCCGGCGATAATGGCCTGCTTCTCGCCGAAACGTTTGGTGGCGGGACCAGTGACGAA
GGCTTGAGCGAGGGCGTGCAAGATTCCGAATACCGCAAGCGACAGGCCGATCATCGTCGCGCTCCAGCGA
AAGCGGTCCTCGCCGAAAATGACCCAGAGCGCTGCCGGCACCTGTCCTACGAGTTGCATGATAAAGAAGA
CAGTCATAAGTGCGGCGACGATAGTCATGCCCCGCGCCCACCGGAAGGAGCTGACTGGGTTGAAGGCTCT
CAAGGGCATCGGTCGAGATCCCGGTGCCTAATGAGTGAGCTAACTTACATTAATTGCGTTGCGCTCACTG
CCCGCTTTCCAGTCGGGAAACCTGTCGTGCCAGCTGCATTAATGAATCGGCCAACGCGCGGGGAGAGGCG
GTTTGCGTATTGGGCGCCAGGGTGGTTTTTCTTTTCACCAGTGAGACGGGCAACAGCTGATTGCCCTTCA
CCGCCTGGCCCTGAGAGAGTTGCAGCAAGCGGTCCACGCTGGTTTGCCCCAGCAGGCGAAAATCCTGTTT
GATGGTGGTTAACGGCGGGATATAACATGAGCTGTCTTCGGTATCGTCGTATCCCACTACCGAGATATCC
GCACCAACGCGCAGCCCGGACTCGGTAATGGCGCGCATTGCGCCCAGCGCCATCTGATCGTTGGCAACCA
GCATCGCAGTGGGAACGATGCCCTCATTCAGCATTTGCATGGTTTGTTGAAAACCGGACATGGCACTCCA
GTCGCCTTCCCGTTCCGCTATCGGCTGAATTTGATTGCGAGTGAGATATTTATGCCAGCCAGCCAGACGC
AGACGCGCCGAGACAGAACTTAATGGGCCCGCTAACAGCGCGATTTGCTGGTGACCCAATGCGACCAGAT
GCTCCACGCCCAGTCGCGTACCGTCTTCATGGGAGAAAATAATACTGTTGATGGGTGTCTGGTCAGAGAC
ATCAAGAAATAACGCCGGAACATTAGTGCAGGCAGCTTCCACAGCAATGGCATCCTGGTCATCCAGCGGA
TAGTTAATGATCAGCCCACTGACGCGTTGCGCGAGAAGATTGTGCACCGCCGCTTTACAGGCTTCGACGC
CGCTTCGTTCTACCATCGACACCACCACGCTGGCACCCAGTTGATCGGCGCGAGATTTAATCGCCGCGAC
AATTTGCGACGGCGCGTGCAGGGCCAGACTGGAGGTGGCAACGCCAATCAGCAACGACTGTTTGCCCGCC
AGTTGTTGTGCCACGCGGTTGGGAATGTAATTCAGCTCCGCCATCGCCGCTTCCACTTTTTCCCGCGTTT
TCGCAGAAACGTGGCTGGCCTGGTTCACCACGCGGGAAACGGTCTGATAAGAGACACCGGCATACTCTGC
GACATCGTATAACGTTACTGGTTTCACATTCACCACCCTGAATTGACTCTCTTCCGGGCGCTATCATGCC
ATACCGCGAAAGGTTTTGCGCCATTCGATGGT
